>Addgene plasmid #142405 | TFORF2552 | addgene full sequence | sequence record 392711 | Addgene NGS Result
GGCTCCGGTGCCCGTCAGTGGGCAGAGCGCACATCGCCCACAGTCCCCGAGAAGTTGGGGGGAGGGGTCG
GCAATTGAACCGGTGCCTAGAGAAGGTGGCGCGGGGTAAACTGGGAAAGTGATGTCGTGTACTGGCTCCG
CCTTTTTCCCGAGGGTGGGGGAGAACCGTATATAAGTGCAGTAGTCGCCGTGAACGTTCTTTTTCGCAAC
GGGTTTGCCGCCAGAACACAGGTAAGTGCCGTGTGTGGTTCCCGCGGGCCTGGCCTCTTTACGGGTTATG
GCCCTTGCGTGCCTTGAATTACTTCCACCTGGCTGCAGTACGTGATTCTTGATCCCGAGCTTCGGGTTGG
AAGTGGGTGGGAGAGTTCGAGGCCTTGCGCTTAAGGAGCCCCTTCGCCTCGTGCTTGAGTTGAGGCCTGG
CCTGGGCGCTGGGGCCGCCGCGTGCGAATCTGGTGGCACCTTCGCGCCTGTCTCGCTGCTTTCGATAAGT
CTCTAGCCATTTAAAATTTTTGATGACCTGCTGCGACGCTTTTTTTCTGGCAAGATAGTCTTGTAAATGC
GGGCCAAGATCTGCACACTGGTATTTCGGTTTTTGGGGCCGCGGGCGGCGACGGGGCCCGTGCGTCCCAG
CGCACATGTTCGGCGAGGCGGGGCCTGCGAGCGCGGCCACCGAGAATCGGACGGGGGTAGTCTCAAGCTG
GCCGGCCTGCTCTGGTGCCTGGCCTCGCGCCGCCGTGTATCGCCCCGCCCTGGGCGGCAAGGCTGGCCCG
GTCGGCACCAGTTGCGTGAGCGGAAAGATGGCCGCTTCCCGGCCCTGCTGCAGGGAGCTCAAAATGGAGG
ACGCGGCGCTCGGGAGAGCGGGCGGGTGAGTCACCCACACAAAGGAAAAGGGCCTTTCCGTCCTCAGCCG
TCGCTTCATGTGACTCCACGGAGTACCGGGCGCCGTCCAGGCACCTCGATTAGTTCTCGAGCTTTTGGAG
TACGTCGTCTTTAGGTTGGGGGGAGGGGTTTTATGCGATGGAGTTTCCCCACACTGAGTGGGTGGAGACT
GAAGTTAGGCCAGCTTGGCACTTGATGTAATTCTCCTTGGAATTTGCCCTTTTTGAGTTTGGATCTTGGT
TCATTCTCAAGCCTCAGACAGTGGTTCAAAGTTTTTTTCTTCCATTTCAGGTGTCGTGAGGCTAGCACCG
CCACCATGGACTGTGAGGTCAACAACGGTTCCAGCCTCAGGGATGAGTGCATCACAAACCTACTGGTGTT
TGGCTTCCTCCAAAGCTGTTCTGACAACAGCTTCCGCAGAGAGCTGGACGCACTGGGCCACGAGCTGCCA
GTGCTGGCTCCCCAGTGGGAGGGCTACGATGAGCTGCAGACTGATGGCAACCGCAGCAGCCACTCCCGCT
TGGGAAGAATAGAGGCAGATTCTGAAAGTCAAGAAGACATCATCCGGAATATTGCCAGGCACCTCGCCCA
GGTCGGGGACAGCATGGACCGTAGCATCCCTCCGGGCCTGGTGAACGGCCTGGCCCTGCAGCTCAGGAAC
ACCAGCCGGTCGGAGGAGGACCGGAACAGGGACCTGGCCACTGCCCTGGAGCAGCTGCTGCAGGCCTACC
CTAGAGACATGGAGAAGGAGAAGACCATGCTGGTGCTGGCCCTGCTGCTGGCCAAGAAGGTGGCCAGTCA
CACGCCGTCCTTGCTCCGTGATGTCTTTCACACAACAGTGAATTTTATTAACCAGAACCTACGCACCTAC
GTGAGGAGCTTAGCCAGAAATGGGATGGACTAGTAATGAACTAGTCCGTAACTTGAAAGTATTTCGATTT
CTTGGCTTTATATATCTTGTGGAAAGGACGATGGCCAAAGGTTAACAGGGCGGCCACGCGTTAAGTCGAC
AATCAACCTCTGGATTACAAAATTTGTGAAAGATTGACTGGTATTCTTAACTATGTTGCTCCTTTTACGC
TATGTGGATACGCTGCTTTAATGCCTTTGTATCATGCTATTGCTTCCCGTATGGCTTTCATTTTCTCCTC
CTTGTATAAATCCTGGTTGCTGTCTCTTTATGAGGAGTTGTGGCCCGTTGTCAGGCAACGTGGCGTGGTG
TGCACTGTGTTTGCTGACGCAACCCCCACTGGTTGGGGCATTGCCACCACCTGTCAGCTCCTTTCCGGGA
CTTTCGCTTTCCCCCTCCCTATTGCCACGGCGGAACTCATCGCCGCCTGCCTTGCCCGCTGCTGGACAGG
GGCTCGGCTGTTGGGCACTGACAATTCCGTGGTGTTGTCGGGGAAATCATCGTCCTTTCCTTGGCTGCTC
GCCTGTGTTGCCACCTGGATTCTGCGCGGGACGTCCTTCTGCTACGTCCCTTCGGCCCTCAATCCAGCGG
ACCTTCCTTCCCGCGGCCTGCTGCCGGCTCTGCGGCCTCTTCCGCGTCTTCGCCTTCGCCCTCAGACGAG
TCGGATCTCCCTTTGGGCCGCCTCCCCGCGTCGACTTTAAGACCAATGACTTACAAGGCAGCTGTAGATC
TTAGCCACTTTTTAAAAGAAAAGGGGGGACTGGAAGGGCTAATTCACTCCCAACGAAGACAAGATCTGCT
TTTTGCTTGTACTGGGTCTCTCTGGTTAGACCAGATCTGAGCCTGGGAGCTCTCTGGCTAACTAGGGAAC
CCACTGCTTAAGCCTCAATAAAGCTTGCCTTGAGTGCTTCAAGTAGTGTGTGCCCGTCTGTTGTGTGACT
CTGGTAACTAGAGATCCCTCAGACCCTTTTAGTCAGTGTGGAAAATCTCTAGCAGTACGTATAGTAGTTC
ATGTCATCTTATTATTCAGTATTTATAACTTGCAAAGAAATGAATATCAGAGAGTGAGAGGAACTTGTTT
ATTGCAGCTTATAATGGTTACAAATAAAGCAATAGCATCACAAATTTCACAAATAAAGCATTTTTTTCAC
TGCATTCTAGTTGTGGTTTGTCCAAACTCATCAATGTATCTTATCATGTCTGGCTCTAGCTATCCCGCCC
CTAACTCCGCCCATCCCGCCCCTAACTCCGCCCAGTTCCGCCCATTCTCCGCCCCATGGCTGACTAATTT
TTTTTATTTATGCAGAGGCCGAGGCCGCCTCGGCCTCTGAGCTATTCCAGAAGTAGTGAGGAGGCTTTTT
TGGAGGCCTAGGGACGTACCCAATTCGCCCTATAGTGAGTCGTATTACGCGCGCTCACTGGCCGTCGTTT
TACAACGTCGTGACTGGGAAAACCCTGGCGTTACCCAACTTAATCGCCTTGCAGCACATCCCCCTTTCGC
CAGCTGGCGTAATAGCGAAGAGGCCCGCACCGATCGCCCTTCCCAACAGTTGCGCAGCCTGAATGGCGAA
TGGG
[124 nt withheld, positions 3365-3488]
C
[91 nt withheld, positions 3490-3580]
A
[49 nt withheld, positions 3582-3630]
CCTTTGACGTTGGAGTCCACGTTCTTT
[37 nt withheld, positions 3658-3694]
ACCCTATCTCGGTCTATTCTTTTGATTTATAAGGGATTTTGCCGATTTCGGCCTATTGGTTAAAAAATGA
GCTGATTTAACAAAAATTTAACGCGAATTTTAACAAAATATTAACGCTTACAATTTAGGTGGCACTTTTC
GGGGAAATGTGCGCGGAACCCCTATTTGTTTATTTTTCTAAATACATTCAAATATGTATCCGCTCATGAG
ACAATAACCCTGATAAATGCTTCAATAATATTGAAAAAGGAAGAGTATGAGTATTCAACATTTCCGTGTC
GCCCTTATTCCCTTTTTTGCGGCATTTTGCCTTCCTGTTTTTGCTCACCCAGAAACGCTGGTGAAAGTAA
AAGATGCTGAAGATCAGTTGGGTGCACGAGTGGGTTACATCGAACTGGATCTCAACAGCGGTAAGATCCT
TGAGAGTTTTCGCCCCGAAGAACGTTTTCCAATGATGAGCACTTTTAAAGTTCTGCTATGTGGCGCGGTA
TTATCCCGTATTGACGCCGGGCAAGAGCAACTCGGTCGCCGCATACACTATTCTCAGAATGACTTGGTTG
AGTACTCACCAGTCACAGAAAAGCATCTTACGGATGGCATGACAGTAAGAGAATTATGCAGTGCTGCCAT
AACCATGAGTGATAACACTGCGGCCAACTTACTTCTGACAACGATCGGAGGACCGAAGGAGCTAACCGCT
TTTTTGCACAACATGGGGGATCATGTAACTCGCCTTGATCGTTGGGAACCGGAGCTGAATGAAGCCATAC
CAAACGACGAGCGTGACACCACGATGCCTGTAGCAATGGCAACAACGTTGCGCAAACTATTAACTGGCGA
ACTACTTACTCTAGCTTCCCGGCAACAATTAATAGACTGGATGGAGGCGGATAAAGTTGCAGGACCACTT
CTGCGCTCGGCCCTTCCGGCTGGCTGGTTTATTGCTGATAAATCTGGAGCCGGTGAGCGTGGGTCTCGCG
GTATCATTGCAGCACTGGGGCCAGATGGTAAGCCCTCCCGTATCGTAGTTATCTACACGACGGGGAGTCA
GGCAACTATGGATGAACGAAATAGACAGATCGCTGAGATAGGTGCCTCACTGATTAAGCATTGGTAACTG
TCAGACCAAGTTTACTCATATATACTTTAGATTGATTTAAAACTTCATTTTTAATTTAAAAGGATCTAGG
TGAAGATCCTTTTTGATAATCTCATGACCAAAATCCCTTAACGTGAGTTTTCGTTCCACTGAGCGTCAGA
CCCCGTAGAAAAGATCAAAGGATCTTCTTGAGATCCTTTTTTTCTGCGCGTAATCTGCTGCTTGCAAACA
AAAAAACCACCGCTACCAGCGGTGGTTTGTTTGCCGGATCAAGAGCTACCAACTCTTTTTCCGAAGGTAA
CTGGCTTCAGCAGAGCGCAGATACCAAATACTGTTCTTCTAGTGTAGCCGTAGTTAGGCCACCACTTCAA
GAACTCTGTAGCACCGCCTACATACCTCGCTCTGCTAATCCTGTTACCAGTGGCTGCTGCCAGTGGCGAT
AAGTCGTGTCTTACCGGGTTGGACTCAAGACGATAGTTACCGGATAAGGCGCAGCGGTCGGGCTGAACGG
GGGGTTCGTGCACACAGCCCAGCTTGGAGCGAACGACCTACACCGAACTGAGATACCTACAGCGTGAGCT
ATGAGAAAGCGCCACGCTTCCCGAAGGGAGAAAGGCGGACAGGTATCCGGTAAGCGGCAGGGTCGGAACA
GGAGAGCGCACGAGGGAGCTTCCAGGGGGAAACGCCTGGTATCTTTATAGTCCTGTCGGGTTTCGCCACC
TCTGACTTGAGCGTCGATTTTTGTGATGCTCGTCAGGGGGGCGGAGCCTATGGAAAAACGCCAGCAACGC
GGCCTTTTTACGGTTCCTGGCCTTTTGCTGGCCTTTTGCTCACATGTTCTTTCCTGCGTTATCCCCTGAT
TCTGTGGATAACCGTATTACCGCCTTTGAGTGAGCTGATACCGCTCGCCGCAGCCGAACGACCGAGCGCA
GCGAGTCAGTGAGCGAGGAAGCGGAAGAGCGCCCAATACGCAAACCGCCTCTCCCCGCGCGTTGGCCGAT
TCATTAATGCAGCTGGCACGACAGGTTTCCCGACTGGAAAGCGGGCAGTGAGCGCAACGCAATTAATGTG
AGTTAGCTCACTCATTAGGCACCCCAGGCTTTACACTTTATGCTTCCGGCTCGTATGTTGTGTGGAATTG
TGAGCGGATAACAATTTCACACAGGAAACAGCTATGACCATGATTACGCCAAGCGCGCAATTAACCCTCA
CTAAAGGGAACAAAAGCTGGAGCTGCAAGCTTAATGTAGTCTTATGCAATACTCTTGTAGTCTTGCAACA
TGGTAACGATGAGTTAGCAACATGCCTTACAAGGAGAGAAAAAGCACCGTGCATGCCGATTGGTGGAAGT
AAGGTGGTACGATCGTGCCTTATTAGGAAGGCAACAGACGGGTCTGACATGGATTGGACGAACCACTGAA
TTGCCGCATTGCAGAGATATTGTATTTAAGTGCCTAGCTCGATACATAAACGGGTCTCTCTGGTTAGACC
AGATCTGAGCCTGGGAGCTCTCTGGCTAACTAGGGAACCCACTGCTTAAGCCTCAATAAAGCTTGCCTTG
AGTGCTTCAAGTAGTGTGTGCCCGTCTGTTGTGTGACTCTGGTAACTAGAGATCCCTCAGACCCTTTTAG
TCAGTGTGGAAAATCTCTAGCAGTGGCGCCCGAACAGGGACTTGAAAGCGAAAGGGAAACCAGAGGAGCT
CTCTCGACGCAGGACTCGGCTTGCTGAAGCGCGCACGGCAAGAGGCGAGGGGCGGCGACTGGTGAGTACG
CCAAAAATTTTGACTAGCGGAGGCTAGAAGGAGAGAGATGGGTGCGAGAGCGTCAGTATTAAGCGGGGGA
GAATTAGATCGCGATGGGAAAAAATTCGGTTAAGGCCAGGGGGAAAGAAAAAATATAAATTAAAACATAT
AGTATGGGCAAGCAGGGAGCTAGAACGATTCGCAGTTAATCCTGGCCTGTTAGAAACATCAGAAGGCTGT
AGACAAATACTGGGACAGCTACAACCATCCCTTCAGACAGGATCAGAAGAACTTAGATCATTATATAATA
CAGTAGCAACCCTCTATTGTGTGCATCAAAGGATAGAGATAAAAGACACCAAGGAAGCTTTAGACAAGAT
AGAGGAAGAGCAAAACAAAAGTAAGACCACCGCACAGCAAGCGGCCGCTGATCTTCAGACCTGGAGGAGG
AGATATGAGGGACAATTGGAGAAGTGAATTATATAAATATAAAGTAGTAAAAATTGAACCATTAGGAGTA
GCACCCACCAAGGCAAAGAGAAGAGTGGTGCAGAGAGAAAAAAGAGCAGTGGGAATAGGAGCTTTGTTCC
TTGGGTTCTTGGGAGCAGCAGGAAGCACTATGGGCGCAGCGTCAATGACGCTGACGGTACAGGCCAGACA
ATTATTGTCTGGTATAGTGCAGCAGCAGAACAATTTGCTGAGGGCTATTGAGGCGCAACAGCATCTGTTG
CAACTCACAGTCTGGGGCATCAAGCAGCTCCAGGCAAGAATCCTGGCTGTGGAAAGATACCTAAAGGATC
AACAGCTCCTGGGGATTTGGGGTTGCTCTGGAAAACTCATTTGCACCACTGCTGTGCCTTGGAATGCTAG
TTGGAGTAATAAATCTCTGGAACAGATTTGGAATCACACGACCTGGATGGAGTGGGACAGAGAAATTAAC
AATTACACAAGCTTAATACACTCCTTAATTGAAGAATCGCAAAACCAGCAAGAAAAGAATGAACAAGAAT
TATTGGAATTAGATAAATGGGCAAGTTTGTGGAATTGGTTTAACATAACAAATTGGCTGTGGTATATAAA
ATTATTCATAATGATAGTAGGAGGCTTGGTAGGTTTAAGAATAGTTTTTGCTGTACTTTCTATAGTGAAT
AGAGTTAGGCAGGGATATTCACCATTATCGTTTCAGACCCACCTCCCAACCCCGAGGGGACCCATGCATT
GCATCTCAATTAGTCAGCAACCAGGTGTGGAAAGTCCCCAGGCTCCCCAGCAGGCAGAAGTATGCAAAGC
ATGCGTCTCAATTAGTCAGCAACCATAGTCCCGCCCCTAACTCCGCCCATCCCGCCCCTAACTCCGCCCA
GTTCCGCCCATTCTCCGCCCCATGGCTGACTAATTTTTTTTATTTATGCAGAGGCCGAGGCCGCCTCGGC
CTCTGAGCTATTCCAGAAGTAGTGAGGAGGCTTTTTTGGAGGCCTAGGCTTTTGCAAAAAGCTTTCTAGA
GGTACCACCGGAGCTTACCATGACCGAGTACAAGCCCACGGTGCGCCTCGCCACCCGCGACGACGTCCCC
AGGGCCGTACGCACCCTCGCCGCCGCGTTCGCCGACTACCCCGCCACGCGCCACACCGTCGATCCGGACC
GCCACATCGAGCGGGTCACCGAGCTGCAAGAACTCTTCCTCACGCGCGTCGGGCTCGACATCGGCAAGGT
GTGGGTCGCGGACGACGGCGCCGCCGTGGCGGTCTGGACCACGCCGGAGAGCGTCGAAGCGGGGGCGGTG
TTCGCCGAGATCGGCCCGCGCATGGCCGAGTTGAGCGGTTCCCGGCTGGCCGCGCAGCAACAGATGGAAG
GCCTCCTGGCGCCGCACCGGCCCAAGGAGCCCGCGTGGTTCCTGGCCACCGTCGGCGTCTCGCCCGACCA
CCAGGGCAAGGGTCTGGGCAGCGCCGTCGTGCTCCCCGGAGTGGAGGCGGCCGAGCGCGCCGGGGTGCCC
GCCTTCCTGGAGACCTCCGCGCCCCGCAACCTCCCCTTCTACGAGCGGCTCGGCTTCACCGTCACCGCCG
ACGTCGAGGTGCCCGAAGGACCGCGCACCTGGTGCATGACCCGCAAGCCCGGTGCCAGTTAACGAATTCT
AGATCTTGAGACAAATGGCAGTATTCATCCACAATTTTAAAAGAAAAGGGGGGATTGGGGGGTACAGTGC
AGGGGAAAGAATAGTAGACATAATAGCAACAGACATACAAACTAAAGAATTACAAAAACAAATTACAAAA
ATTCAAAATTTTCGGGTTTATTACAGGGACAGCAGAGATCCACTTTGGCGCCGGCTCGAGGCCTGCAGGT
GCAAAGATGGATAAAGTTTTAAACAGAGAGGAATCTTTGCAGCTAATGGACCTTCTAGGTCTTGAAAGGA
GTGGGAATT
Features (pLannotate 1.2.2; 31 found; start..end, strand, type, name):
      1..1179    +  promoter       EF-1α promoter: strong constitutive promoter for human elongation factor EF-1α
   1196..1780    +  CDS            BID: BID_HUMAN - Experimental evidence at protein level: Swiss-Prot protein existence level 1. The major proteolytic product p15 BID allows the release of cytochrome c (By similarity). Isoform 1, isoform 2 and isoform 4 induce ICE-like proteases and apoptosis. Isoform 3 does not induce apoptosis. Counters the protective effect of Bcl-2. From Homo sapiens (Human).
   1796..1849    +  promoter       U6 promoter (fragment): RNA polymerase III promoter for human U6 snRNA
   1891..2479    +  misc_feature   WPRE: woodchuck hepatitis virus posttranscriptional regulatory element
   2530..2549    +  misc_feature   cPPT/CTS (fragment): central polypurine tract and central termination sequence of HIV-1
   2551..2784    +  LTR            3' LTR (ΔU3): self-inactivating 3' long terminal repeat (LTR) from HIV-1
   2862..2983    +  polyA_signal   SV40 poly(A) signal: SV40 polyadenylation signal
   3023..3158    +  rep_origin     SV40 ori: SV40 origin of replication
   3179..3197    -  promoter       T7 promoter: promoter for bacteriophage T7 RNA polymerase
   3205..3360    +  CDS            lacZα (fragment): LacZα fragment of β-galactosidase; lacZ fragment
   3365..3793    +  rep_origin     f1 ori (sequence partly withheld): f1 bacteriophage origin of replication; arrow indicates direction of (+) strand synthesis
   3846..3950    +  promoter       AmpR promoter: bla
   3951..4811    +  CDS            AmpR: β-lactamase; bla; confers resistance to ampicillin, carbenicillin, and related antibiotics
   4982..5570    +  rep_origin     ori: high-copy-number ColE1/pMB1/pBR322/pUC origin of replication
   5753..5845    +  CDS            lacI (fragment): lac repressor; lacI; The lac repressor binds to the lac operator to inhibit transcription in E. coli. This inhibition can be relieved by adding lactose or isopropyl-β-D-thiogalactopyranoside (IPTG).
   5858..5879    +  protein_bind   CAP binding site: CAP binding activates transcription in the presence of cAMP. E. coli catabolite activator protein
   5894..5924    +  promoter       lac promoter: promoter for the E. coli lac operon
   5932..5948    +  protein_bind   lac operator: The lac repressor binds to the lac operator to inhibit transcription in E. coli. This inhibition can be relieved by adding lactose or isopropyl-β-D-thiogalactopyranoside (IPTG). lac repressor encoded by lacI
   5993..6011    +  promoter       T3 promoter: promoter for bacteriophage T3 RNA polymerase
   6039..6265    +  promoter       RSV promoter: Rous sarcoma virus enhancer/promoter
   6266..6446    +  LTR            5' LTR (truncated): truncated 5' long terminal repeat (LTR) from HIV-1
   6493..6618    +  misc_feature   HIV-1 Ψ: packaging signal of human immunodeficiency virus type 1
   6602..6965    +  CDS            HIV-1 gag (fragment): gag protein from human immunodeficiency virus 1; gag
   7111..7344    +  misc_feature   RRE: The Rev response element (RRE) of HIV-1 allows for Rev-dependent mRNA export from the nucleus to the cytoplasm.
   7721..7747    +  CDS            Rev (fragment): human immunodeficiency virus 1 (HIV-1) Rev protein; rev; enhances nuclear export of unspliced and incompletely spliced viral mRNAs
   7754..7777    +  promoter       SV40 promoter (fragment): SV40 early promoter
   7778..7849    +  promoter       SV40 promoter (fragment): SV40 enhancer and early promoter
   7873..8008    +  rep_origin     SV40 ori: SV40 origin of replication
   8054..8650    +  CDS            PuroR (fragment): puromycin N-acetyltransferase; pac from Streptomyces; confers resistance to puromycin
   8699..8816    +  misc_feature   cPPT/CTS: central polypurine tract and central termination sequence of HIV-1
   8881..8947    +  CDS            small t antigen (fragment): SV40 (simian virus 40) small t antigen
