[The description below was written by a language model from this plasmid's Addgene catalogue record and pLannotate feature annotations shown in this document.]
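Description:
TFORF2552 is a lentiviral mammalian expression plasmid built on the pLX_TRC317 backbone, one member of a barcoded transcription factor ORF collection designed for pooled overexpression screens. It is propagated in E. coli through a high-copy ColE1/pUC-type origin with ampicillin selection (AmpR under its own bla promoter). An f1 origin and remnants of lac and T7/T3 cloning-vector sequences are also present. The record notes a risk of recombination between the repeated viral elements, which is typical for lentiviral plasmids.

The viral portion follows a third-generation, self-inactivating layout. An RSV promoter drives a truncated HIV-1 5' LTR, followed by the Ψ packaging signal with a gag fragment, the RRE for Rev-dependent nuclear export, and a cPPT/CTS. The genome ends in a ΔU3 3' LTR backed by an SV40 polyadenylation signal. Within it, an SV40 early promoter region drives puromycin N-acetyltransferase for selection of transduced cells. A strong constitutive EF-1α promoter then drives the human BID ORF, and a WPRE downstream enhances transcript expression. BID is a pro-apoptotic BH3-domain protein that counters Bcl-2 and promotes cytochrome c release, so it is not a classical transcription factor, although it is catalogued in this library.

The catalogue describes a unique 24-bp barcode for identifying the ORF in pooled screens. The feature table does not annotate this barcode explicitly. The short region between the ORF and the WPRE, which carries a small U6 promoter-like fragment, may hold it, but the record does not confirm this. The annotated sequence is the full 8,953-nt plasmid, consistent with the stated backbone and insert sizes.
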