Addgene plasmid #142405: TFORF2552
Purpose: Lentiviral vector for overexpressing transcription factor ORFs with unique 24-bp barcodes. Barcodes facilitate identification of transcription factors in pooled screens.
Depositing lab: Feng Zhang. Depositing organization: Broad Institute. Publication: A transcription factor atlas of directed differentiation. Joung J, Ma S, Tay T, Geiger-Schuller KR, Kirchgatterer PC, Verdine VK, Guo B, Arias-Garcia MA, Allen WE, Singh A, Kuksenko O, Abudayyeh OO, Gootenberg JS, Fu Z, Macrae RK, Buenrostro JD, Regev A, Zhang F. Cell. 2023 Jan 5;186(1):209-229.e26. doi: 10.1016/j.cell.2022.11.026. PubMed 36608654.
Backbone
  Vector backbone: pLX_TRC317
  Backbone manufacturer: Broad Institute Genetic Perturbation Platform
  Backbone size w/o insert (bp): 8264
  Vector type: Mammalian Expression, Lentiviral
  Selectable markers: Puromycin
Growth in bacteria
  Bacterial resistance: Ampicillin, 100 μg/mL
  Growth temperature: 37°C
  Growth strain: NEB Stable
  Copy number: High Copy
Gene/Insert
  Gene/Insert name: BID
  Species: H. sapiens (human)
  Insert size (bp): 689
  Entrez Gene: BID (a.k.a. FP497)
  Promoter: EF1a
  Cloning method: Unknown
  Sequencing primers: 5′ GGGTGGAGACTGAAGTTAGGCCAG; 3′ CACATAGCGTAAAAGGAGCAACATAG
Terms and licenses: Academic/Nonprofit Terms; Industry Terms: Not Available to Industry
Depositor comments: NM_001196,NM_001244567,ENST00000622694,ENST00000399774,ENST00000551952 . The transcription factor ORF portion of this plasmid was synthesized by Genewiz. Please test multiple small colonies in case of plasmid recombination. To make this collection available in a timely manner, a portion of this collection was not fully sequenced by Addgene. If an Addgene verified full plasmid sequence is not available, please contact us prior to placing an order to request the full sequence.
How to cite: TFORF2552 was a gift from Feng Zhang (Addgene plasmid # 142405 ; http://n2t.net/addgene:142405 ; RRID:Addgene_142405)
