>Addgene plasmid #142405 | TFORF2552 | depositor partial sequence | sequence record 279353 | Insert
ACCGCCACCATGGACTGTGAGGTCAACAACGGTTCCAGCCTCAGGGATGAGTGCATCACAAACCTACTGG
TGTTTGGCTTCCTCCAAAGCTGTTCTGACAACAGCTTCCGCAGAGAGCTGGACGCACTGGGCCACGAGCT
GCCAGTGCTGGCTCCCCAGTGGGAGGGCTACGATGAGCTGCAGACTGATGGCAACCGCAGCAGCCACTCC
CGCTTGGGAAGAATAGAGGCAGATTCTGAAAGTCAAGAAGACATCATCCGGAATATTGCCAGGCACCTCG
CCCAGGTCGGGGACAGCATGGACCGTAGCATCCCTCCGGGCCTGGTGAACGGCCTGGCCCTGCAGCTCAG
GAACACCAGCCGGTCGGAGGAGGACCGGAACAGGGACCTGGCCACTGCCCTGGAGCAGCTGCTGCAGGCC
TACCCTAGAGACATGGAGAAGGAGAAGACCATGCTGGTGCTGGCCCTGCTGCTGGCCAAGAAGGTGGCCA
GTCACACGCCGTCCTTGCTCCGTGATGTCTTTCACACAACAGTGAATTTTATTAACCAGAACCTACGCAC
CTACGTGAGGAGCTTAGCCAGAAATGGGATGGACTAGTAATGAACTAGTCCGTAACTTGAAAGTATTTCG
ATTTCTTGGCTTTATATATCTTGTGGAAAGGACGATGGCCAAAGGTTAACAGGGCGGCC
