>Addgene plasmid #142405 | TFORF2552 | depositor partial sequence | sequence record 279354 | Barcode
TGGCCAAAGGTTAACAGGGCGGCC
